>Addgene plasmid #26851 | pGal80,y+ | depositor full sequence | sequence record 12719 | Author sequence
CGTTCCCATGTGTTGGTCTGTATGCCGTAGTGCTGCCGTCGCAGCGGTTTTCACGCCAAATCTGGCTTGT
TTCAGAGGTCAGGAACTAACTTAGTCTGCAGGTGTAGTTAGCATGTTCCCGCCTACACAGGTTCACTGAA
CAAAAGTATTTAAACATAAAAATATCTATTTTATAGATACAATTTTTCTTGTTCTTATAGTTTTTACTAA
GAAAACGATTAGTTATAAAAAATATTATGTAAGTGATGTCAAAAAAGAAAGTAGCATGTCGTTGGTATTC
TTTTCATAATTGAGTTCAAGGCTAAACTTTTTCTATTCCATATATTTTTAAATAATTTATATCATTACCC
GAATTATATTTCAAAGGAAAAACAGTTAGGTAAACTTTCTTCTATTATATTTTTACTCTTTAAAAACTTT
CCTATGCATTGTAGTAACGTTTTAGATTTTTTTTTGCCTATTTATTTAAACATAAATCAGCAAATTCTAT
TTTATTCATAAATGTCCCACCAACCAATGTTCTTCAAGACAATAGCCTACAGCACTAGTGCCCCAGTTCG
GGCAAGGTCATCCTGGAGACGCTTAACTTCTCCGCCGCCGATCTGCCGCTGGACTACGTGGGTCTGGCCC
ATGATGAAATAACATAAGGTGGTCCCGTCGATAGCCGAAGCTTACCGAAGTATACACTTAAATTCAGTGC
ACGTTTGCTTGTTGAGAGGAAAGGTTGTGTGCGGACGAATTTTTTTTTGAAAACATTAACCCTTACGTGC
GGCCGCTAAGCAAATAAACAAGCGCAGCTGAACAAGCTAAACAATCTGCAGCCCAAGCTGGCCGCAACAT
GGACTACAACAAGAGATCTTCGGTCTCAACCGTGCCTAATGCAGCTCCCATAAGAGTCGGATTCGTCGGT
CTCAACGCAGCCAAAGGATGGGCAATCAAGACACATTACCCCGCCATACTGCAACTATCGTCACAATTTC
AAATCACTGCCTTATACAGTCCAAAAATTGAGACTTCTATTGCCACCATTCAGCGTCTAAAATTGAGTAA
TGCCACTGCTTTTCCCACTTTAGAGTCATTTGCATCATCTTCCACTATAGATATGATAGTGATAGCTATC
CAAGTGGCCAGCCATTATGAAGTTGTTATGCCTCTCTTGGAATTCTCCAAAAATAATCCGAACCTCAAGT
ATCTTTTCGTAGAATGGGCCCTTGCATGTTCACTAGATCAAGCCGAATCCATTTATAAGGCTGCTGCTGA
ACGTGGGGTTCAAACCATCATCTCTTTACAAGGTCGTAAATCACCATATATTTTGAGAGCAAAAGAATTA
ATATCTCAAGGCTATATCGGCGACATTAATTCGATCGAGATTGCTGGAAATGGCGGTTGGTACGGCTACG
AAAGGCCTGTTAAATCACCAAAATACATCTATGAAATCGGGAACGGTGTAGATCTGGTAACCACAACATT
TGGTCACACAATCGATATTTTACAATACATGACAAGTTCGTACTTTTCCAGGATAAATGCAATGGTTTTC
AATAATATTCCAGAGCAAGAGCTGATAGATGAGCGTGGTAACCGATTGGGCCAGCGAGTCCCAAAGACAG
TACCGGATCATCTTTTATTCCAAGGCACATTGTTAAATGGCAATGTTCCAGTGTCATGCAGTTTCAAAGG
TGGCAAACCTACCAAAAAATTTACCAAAAATTTGGTCATTGACATTCACGGTACCAAGGGAGATTTGAAA
CTTGAAGGCGATGCCGGCTTCGCAGAAATTTCAAATCTGGTCCTTTACTACAGTGGAACTAGAGCAAACG
ACTTCCCGCTAGCCAATGGACAACAAGCTCCTTTAGACCCGGGGTATGATGCAGGTAAAGAAATCATGGA
AGTATATCATTTACGAAATTATAATGCCATTGTGGGTAATATTCATCGACTGTATCAATCTATCTCTGAC
TTCCACTTCAATACAAAGAAAATTCCTGAATTACCCTCACAATTTGTAATGCAAGGTTTCGATTTCGAAG
GCTTTCCCACCTTGATGGATGCTCTGATATTACACAGGTTAATCGAGAGCGTTTATAAAAGTAACATGAT
GGGCTCCACATTAAACGTTAGCAATATCTCGCATTATAGTTTATAATCTAGAGCTTATCGATACCGTCGA
CTAAAGCCAAATAGAAAATTATTCAGTTCCTGGCTTAAGTTTTTAAAAGTGATATTATTTATTTGGTTGT
AACCAACCAAAAGAATGTAAATAACTAATACATAATTATGTTAGTTTTAAGTTAGCAACAAATTGATTTT
AGCTATATTAGCTACTTGGTTAATAAATAGAATATATTTATTTAAAGATAATTGCGTTTTTATTGTCAGG
GAGTGAGTTTGCTTAAAAACTCGTTTAGATCCACTAGTTCTAGAGCGGCCGCAGCTTGATTCGACTATTA
AATGATTATCGCCCGATTACCACATTGAGTGGTTTAAAATAGCCATAAAATATGCAACTGACGATGGCTT
AAGATAAATACGTCGCAGAGTCACTCATAAATTTCGAACGCAGCCCGCTGATTTACCTACCCCTCTAAAC
GATTCATAGTATATGTACGAGTATATCCACTAAGCTTTTTCGAGCACTGATTTTTTCGCTTGCACGAGAC
AAGTGCACCACCGCAATTGCAGGCAAATTATGTCTGAGGTAATGATTCCGTTTCGTGCAAGATTACACAG
AAATCAAATTACGACAACCTTTATTCAGTAAGCAAACAAAGCCTTTGTTGGCATCTAATTATTCCACTTA
TGGTTGCGATTTCGGGAGCTACAATCGGTTTTGGTTTAGTATATCTAGCGAGTTCCTTGGCGACATTTAA
AATTTACAAATAAAGTTTCTCTATTCAATCGGGACAGTGGAAATTGACTATTTTATTTATATTAATGAAC
TTATTTTTAATTTGGCTTAAGTTACTAAGGGGTACTAATAGTTTGAGCGCAGTGCATGTCATGGGGACAT
GTGCAATTGTGTGTAAGCGGGAAGTGATCGCGGCCTTCCGAATTTGGCCATGCCAAATAATCCCAGCTCG
AAAGGAGGGGACCCGGCGGTCAGGGCCATGGACATTGAACTTGAAAAAAAAAAAAACACAAAAATATATA
ACACAAAACGGAAAATGCTGTGTACCGCTTATGTTAGAGAAGTTGAGCAACGGGTTTTTCGTTTTGCAGT
CACGATGGATTTCCAAATTAGTGTAGGAGGGGGGAGGGGAGGGAGGGAGATAATGTCCAGGCTGCCATAA
GTGGGGAATAAGGAAAATAAAACATGAAACACGGGTCGGGCAATGTCATGCGGTATTCGGCTTTGCTTTC
CGCCCAAGTTGAAGTGATCCTGTGTGTAAATAATGTCGAATGTTGCCGGTCGGTTGCATAAGCGTTAGTC
AATTATGCCAAAGAGATCTGATTTGTGGAAGCTTTTTTTGACCACTTAGCGCGCTCCGCTTGATGTTGTT
TTGTTTTGTGCTGGGGCAGAAAACTTGTTTCAATTATTGGGAAAAGTGCGTATAAATCATTGCCGCAAGC
TCTGAAAAGCGAAAAAGAAAAACAGTAACCAAACAGACAAACGCAGCATCCCCCCACACAATTAAGCAAA
AACTTGAAAACAAGTCAATTCGAAAAAAATTATAGGTTCAACGGCTGCAGCGATCGCATCATTAGTTGCG
TTTTTAGTAAATACACCATTTCATTACACAACACACACAATTAATTAATAAAACTGTACTGGTTATTTCA
AGTGTGTCTTTTAATAAGCCTGCCGATCGCAATAAATTCGAGCAGCATTGCCGGTAATTTTGTGCAACAT
ATTTTTCGATTGCCACACCGTGTTTGTTTATTTTTCTGTGGGTGCAATGATTTAGAATGCGGGCAAGGGA
TCAAGTTGAACCACTTCTAAGAAAAAATAGCATTGCATAAATGATATAGAGTCCAAAAACTACACAAATT
CAATAGCAGTAATGGTTACATTAGCTTTGAAATTGTTTTTAGACATCCGAAGAAATAAGATTAAATTTAA
ACGGCATTCTTTAATTTGTATTTTAATATTTTGAGAGGTTTTCCTTATTTAAAGTGTAGATTATTGAGGA
TTAATGCAAACCACTTTATCTGCGGAGGTCGTAAAACGTATTTTTACCCATTTGCATGTTTATTATGCGT
GTGGCTGGTTGTATTACTTTACTTAAGTTTTGCAATTTTTTCTTTAGCAAGCAGGTGCATTTGGGCCAAG
AGATATATGCGATCGCTTTCGGTTCGAATTTTTAACATTTACTTGCGGCGATGGTCATTAGAGCATTACC
CACTTAGGGCACCCCCAACATCCAGTTGATTTTCAGGGACCACAATATTTTAAATAACAGCTAGTGGAAT
TACCTAAAAGCGCTTTCGTCCCTTTTGAAATTTTATGTAACACTCAATTATATTTATGTATATGTATGCT
CAAAATCACCTGCCAATAACTAGCGGAAACCAAATATTTGACCCTCAGTGAATTGTGAATCATCGGTGAC
GCCCAATCGAAATCCAATCCTAAGCAATTGAAACGAGCACGAGTTCCAATTTAATAGTATACAAGGAAAC
ACCTGCTTTAAATACTCTACATAGTACACGTTATAATAACGATTTATTTGATATTTCTGGATTTTTGTCT
GCATGTATTTCATATAATATTGATTTGATTTTTTTAATGAATTGAACTAAAAAATCATATTAGAACATTT
TTTGCAGTCGCCGATAAAGATGAACACTGTTCTCAGAACACAACTGTCATGTATTAAGCTTTCAGATTTT
CAGAAATTTGGAGAGCAATGCATTCTATGCACGAGCCTCCTGGCCTTACAATTTACTTGTTTGAAATTAG
ATCGTCAAATAAAGTCCCTAAAATTAAATAAATAGTAGTCACAACTTTAAAATAGGTCTTAATCTTTTAG
GGTACCGAAAGGTATTTCGGCACAAATCAGCGCAGTTTTAAATGTCGATGAAGGCCAAAAATCATACCAA
ACCCAGCGAAAGGTGATGTCTGACTCATTAAATTGGGGGATTCGAGTGTATTTATTAAACATGCGTGAAA
ATCAATCATGGAAGACAAAACGCAAAGTTGGCCGATCTATGGGAACAGCATAAGCCACCTGATTACCCGA
ACACTGAACCACCCGAATCACTAAAACCACCGAAGTTGGCGCGCGCCTTCGTTTTCATTTTCATTGGCCT
GTCTTCGTCTTCGGAGAAAAAAAACTTCATATAAAACGCGGCCGACATATTATGGCCACCAGTCGTTACC
GCGCCACGGTCCACAGAAGAGGATTAAAAAAATATCACACAGCCGAAGGCTAGAGAAGAACCCCCTATAG
CTGAACATATATAAACAAATATATTTTTTTTTATTGCCAACACACTTTGGCTTAAGTGTTAAGAGTGATT
GTCAGCTTAGAGCTAAGTGCACTGTTCCAGGACAAAGGGTGGATCCTTGTGACCCTGATCACCTTGGTGA
CGCCGTCTTGGGCTGCTTACAAACTTCAGGAGCGATATAGTTGGAGCCAGCTGGACTTTGCTTTCCCGAA
TACCCGACTAAAGGACCAAGCTCTGGCTAGTGGAGATTATATTCCGCAAAATGCTCTACCTGTTGGAGTC
GAACACTTTGGCAATCGGTTATTCGTCACTGTTCCCCGCTGGCGTGATGGTAAGTGGAAGTTAAATATGA
AGCCCTTGGGGAGATCGTAAATGGGACATTCTTACTTAGGGCATCAGAGATATCTGATTGAGTGGTTGAC
AGTTTTATATGGCTTGTTTGACATGATGTAAAAACACAAAATTCATTTAGTTTAGGTATTCAAATAAGAG
CTTGTTATTTATTTTAGAATTTGGAGAACATTTTTTTGTCTTTCTACCCTTCTTAGAAAATAATATTGTT
TTGTACAATTTAATTTTAAACTAGTACAGACGAAAAATGTATTTTTTTATTTGTATGCCTTTTCACCATT
TTGGCAGAGGAATAAATATGACAATATATTTTGAGAGCACCCTCATGTAAAGGTTTTAGCGTGGCGACCT
CTCATAAATCCGGTTGGTACCTGCGCGTTATTTTAACATTTTAAACAATTAACCGTTGTAAAATCGAAGC
CAATAGCATGGCATTGGCTTTATACTGTATTAAATTGTATTATATTACCATCCGAATTGTAAAGACTTCT
TCAGGGCCGCCACATAGAAATGGAAATCCAATCACAAACAATAACTTATGGCATTAGCTATTAACCGACG
ATTAGCTGTCAGTTCAACAAATGTAAGAGTGGCGAAATGTTTAAATGCGAAGGCATTGTTCTGTGACTCA
CGTTTTATTATTAATCACACAAATGATTTTGCTTCAAAATTATTTGGCTTACACAATAATCAAAATTTTT
ATGAAATAGTTGAAACACAAAACTAGGAAATTTTAAAAAGCAATGAAACTAAAAAACCCAATTGCTAAGA
TTATATGATGCGCATACAAATACTTCAGTACGTCTAGGAATGCTTTCGATGATTGATTAGTTTTTATGCA
TGGCTTACAATTGGTATTTACACAGAAAAACACGGCGATGTTAATAAATTTTGTACATATGTTCTTAAGC
AGTCCGAAACACCCAAACTTCTGACTAAACTTAAAAAAACACGCTCTTCAAGGATATCTTAATGTCACTT
ATAATGTAATGGTATTGTATTATTAAGTATATCAAAATATTCTGGCCCAGCCTTGAGGTCTCTTTTTAAA
AAGATATCGACTGACTACCTCCAGTCAATGAAATAATAGCCCAGAAGGCCGAATCGGCAAAAAATAAACC
CCAAGTTACGGCAAACAAAACATAGTGAAAGTTGTGGCAAAGTGGAACATTTAAAGGCATGCTTCAATGG
CCATCGAAGCAAATCAATTAGTCAAAGCAAATCGGTAGTGGCAACAACAGGCTACAGAATACCTATAAGT
GACAGTTATGGGGTATGATTAATTATAAATATTATCATTGACCACCAATGCTGGGCTCAATTGGAAAAAC
TATTCTATGAAGATTTGAGTAAATAAATTTTGATTTAAAAAAGCCCATGGTTATCGCGACAACTAGCTAC
GGGACAAGATTACTGTTTAAAATCAAGTGTGAAATATCAAAATCAAAATCGGATTCCGATCGGGAAGTTG
TATCCGATTCTGAAACTAAAACACAGAATTGCCAACATTTTCCGATATCGACTCAGCTCACGTATTTCAT
ACAGATTCATTAGGCCACCAGCCATTGAATAATATACCCCAGTCAATTGAGCTACTCGATAGTTGATCAA
CTTAGCTTTTGTCAACGAGTGAACGCATAAACTACTACATCAACGATATTTGCGGCCCATTCCAAGCTAA
AAGTTCATCTTAATTACAAATAAGATTAGAAAAAATATCTGAATGAAAAAAATGTTGAGACATATTTCTT
TGGAAAAGGAGAACCTCAAGACAGTCGAAAAAATTGTTTACAATGAAAATGTTGAAAATCATGAAGCAGA
TAAATCTGTCAGTTGCGAGGTTTTAGGACTGAAAGAGCACATGTCAAAATATAAATTTGTTCAAATACTT
TATATTTGACTGAATTAGATTGTTATTTTAAAAGTTATGAATTAAATAAAGATTGAAAGGTGCATTATGC
TCAAATGTATATTTATCGCAACCCCCGGTTACTTTGTAAAGCAAAAACGCCTGGTTTGATTTTTAAGAAG
ATGGGTCGGTAAATCGATAAAAGCTATATTTTCTGGTCGTTGCAGTCTCACTCGCCTGCTATAAAAACAT
TAAAAGTTCCCAGAAACAATAAATGTCTTTAAATTCAATTAACGAAGAAATAAAGAAGGAAAAGAACTGG
AGCGGAAATCGGTCGAAATACTGCCAATGGCCACATATACATTTAACAGCGATATATGGTATACATATTG
ATAATGATGTCAGACGCAATTGCTTCAGACGGCTAATGACATCGCAAATTGCACGCAACTTGCAATAGTG
CCAATTATGACTGAAGTACATATAGCCGGGGATCTTTTAACATAAACTTCCAGTAGATGTACAAGCAGAA
AAAAGAGCCATTAGCACGGCAGTTACCATTGCTTATGATTCCTTGTGTCCAAAATAATGACAAATAGGTA
TATAAATAATTAAATGCCAAACATAAGCGATTCTAATTTACCTTTACATCTGTATGCATTTACATATTAT
CCAGAAAACAGACAGCGATAACTTGCAACATTGCTTAGTATAATAATCCAAAGAAGGAATTTAGGCAGAA
ATTCCAGTTAATTAAATATTCAAAACAAACTTTATTTAGTGCCTCAATAATAGTTTGGCCCTGCTAATTC
TCCTATTTTATTTTTTAGGGATTCCGGCCACTCTGACCTATATAAACATGGACCGCAGTTTGACGGGTTC
ACCGGAGCTAATTCCGTATCCAGATTGGCGCTCAAATACAGCTGGAGATTGCGCCAACAGTATTACCACT
GCCTACCGCATTAAAGTGGATGAGTGTGGTCGGCTGTGGGTTTTGGACACTGGAACCGTGGGCATCGGCA
ATACCACCACTAATCCGTGCCCCTATGCGGTAAATGTCTTTGACTTGACCACGGATACGCGAATTCGGAG
ATACGAGCTACCTGGCGTGGACACAAATCCAAATACTTTCATAGCTAACATTGCCGTGGATATAGGCAAA
AATTGCGATGATGCATATGCCTATTTTGCCGATGAATTGGGATACGGCTTGATTGCTTACTCCTGGGAAC
TGAACAAGTCCTGGAGATTCTCGGCACATTCGTATTTTTTCCCCGATCCATTGAGGGGCGATTTCAATGT
CGCTGGTATTAACTTCCAATGGGGCGAGGAGGGTATATTTGGTATGTCCCTTTCGCCCATTCGATCGGAT
GGTTATCGTACCCTGTACTTTAGTCCGTTAGCAAGTCATCGACAATTTGCCGTATCCACGAGGATTTTGA
GGGATGAAACCAGGACGGAAGATAGCTATCATGACTTTGTTGCCTTAGATGAACGGGGTCCAAACTCCCA
TACCACTTCACGTGTGATGAGCGATGATGGAATTGAGCTGTTCAATTTAATAGATCAAAATGCAGTGGGT
TGCTGGCACTCATCAATGCCGTACTCACCGCAATTTCATGGCATTGTGGATCGCGATGACGTTGGCTTAG
TTTTTCCGGCCGATGTGAAAATTGATGAGAACAAAAACGTTTGGGTTCTATCCGATAGGATGCCCGTTTT
CTTGCTGTCTGACTTGGATTATTCAGATACTAATTTCCGAATTTACACGGCTCCCTTGGCCACTTTAATT
GAGAATACTGTGTGTGATTTGAGGAATAACGCCTATGGGCCGCCAAATACCGTTTCAATACCAAAACAAG
CCGTTTTGCCAATGGGTCCACCGTTATATACGAAACAATATCGTCCTGTCTTGCCACAGAAACCTCAGAC
CAGCTGGGCTTCCTCGCCGCCTCCTCCAAGTCGCACTTATTTGCCCGCCAATTCAGGCAATGTAGTCTCC
AGTATTAGTGTCTCTACAAATTCTGTGGGTCCTGCAGGAGTGGAGGTGCCAAAGGCCTATATTTTCAACC
AGCACAACGGCATAAATTACGAGACAAGTGGTCCCCATCTATTTCCCACCCATCAACCCGCCCAACCGGG
TGGCCAGGATGGTGGGTTAAAAACTTATGTGAATGCCCGCCAATCTGGGTGGTGGCATCATCAGCATCAA
GGTTAACATAATCCTACACACGGTACTTGGGTATATTCTCACACACTCGATTGATGTAAAGAATATTTAA
AGACAACAACATAGGGCAACAGCGGTTAAAAAAACCACATGACGTATGAGCAAGTGGCAAATCAATACTT
TATCTAGTTATGTTAAGCAAAAAATAACAATAAATCAACTTTTTTTTGAAGGTTAAGAGTTTACGCAATT
TTCTTGAGCGGAAAAAGCGGAAAAAATGTAAGTATGCATAAATTCTAAATATATCAACAACTGTACATTT
TCTGGAGTACTACTACCAGGCAAGAAAGTAGGTTGATAAAGCTATGCACAAGATCTTGTTTGGGTGCAGG
GAAAGTTCAACTTAATCGCTCAATTTGAGATCGCCTGGTCCCTTGAGATTCGACTGTAATTGAAATTTTT
GCTTTTGATCGGAGCCAGACTTCAGACGGGGCAAACAAAAAGACTTTGTTGGTGGTAGGGTAGGATCCGT
TGACCTGCAGGTCGAGGAATTAATTCTTGAAGACGAAAGGGCCTCGTGATACGCCTATTTTTATAGGTTA
ATGTCATGATAATAATGGTTTCTTAGACGTCAGGTGGCACTTTTCGGGGAAATGTGCGCGGAACCCCTAT
TTGTTTATTTTTCTAAATACATTCAAATATGTATCCGCTCATGAGACAATAACCCTGATAAATGCTTCAA
TAATATTGAAAAAGGAAGAGTATGAGTATTCAACATTTCCGTGTCGCCCTTATTCCCTTTTTTGCGGCAT
TTTGCCTTCCTGTTTTTGCTCACCCAGAAACGCTGGTGAAAGTAAAAGATGCTGAAGATCAGTTGGGTGC
ACGAGTGGGTTACATCGAACTGGATCTCAACAGCGGTAAGATCCTTGAGAGTTTTCGCCCCGAAGAACGT
TTTCCAATGATGAGCACTTTTAAAGTTCTGCTATGTGGCGCGGTATTATCCCGTGTTGACGCCGGGCAAG
AGCAACTCGGTCGCCGCATACACTATTCTCAGAATGACTTGGTTGAGTACTCACCAGTCACAGAAAAGCA
TCTTACGGATGGCATGACAGTAAGAGAATTATGCAGTGCTGCCATAACCATGAGTGATAACACTGCGGCC
AACTTACTTCTGACAACGATCGGAGGACCGAAGGAGCTAACCGCTTTTTTGCACAACATGGGGGATCATG
TAACTCGCCTTGATCGTTGGGAACCGGAGCTGAATGAAGCCATACCAAACGACGAGCGTGACACCACGAT
GTCTGTAGCAATGGCAACAACGTTGCGCAAACTATTAACTGGCGAACTACTTACTCTAGCTTCCCGGCAA
CAATTAATAGACTGGATGGAGGCGGATAAAGTTGCAGGACCACTTCTGCGCTCGGCCCTTCCGGCTGGCT
GGTTTATTGCTGATAAATCTGGAGCCGGTGAGCGTGGGTCTCGCGGTATCATTGCAGCACTGGGGCCAGA
TGGTAAGCCCTCCCGTATCGTAGTTATCTACACGACGGGGAGTCAGGCAACTATGGATGAACGAAATAGA
CAGATCGCTGAGATAGGTGCCTCACTGATTAAGCATTGGTAACTGTCAGACCAAGTTTACTCATATATAC
TTTAGATTGATTTAAAACTTCATTTTTAATTTAAAAGGATCTAGGTGAAGATCCTTTTTGATAATCTCAT
GACCAAAATCCCTTAACGTGAGTTTTCGTTCCACTGAGCGTCAGACCCCGTAGAAAAGATCAAAGGATCT
TCTTGAGATCCTTTTTTTCTGCGCGTAATCTGCTGCTTGCAAACAAAAAAACCACCGCTACCAGCGGTGG
TTTGTTTGCCGGATCAAGAGCTACCAACTCTTTTTCCGAAGGTAACTGGCTTCAGCAGAGCGCAGATACC
AAATACTGTCCTTCTAGTGTAGCCGTAGTTAGGCCACCACTTCAAGAACTCTGTAGCACCGCCTACATAC
CTCGCTCTGCTAATCCTGTTACCAGTGGCTGCTGCCAGTGGCGATAAGTCGTGTCTTACCGGGTTGGACT
CAAGACGATAGTTACCGGATAAGGCGCAGCGGTCGGGCTGAACGGGGGGTTCGTGCACACAGCCCAGCTT
GGAGCGAACGACCTACACCGAACTGAGATACCTACAGCGTGAGCTATGAGAAAGCGCCACGCTTCCCGAA
GGGAGAAAGGCGGACAGGTATCCGGTAAGCGGCAGGGTCGGAACAGGAGAGCGCACGAGGGAGCTTCCAG
GGGGAAACGCCTGGTATCTTTATAGTCCTGTCGGGTTTCGCCACCTCTGACTTGAGCGTCGATTTTTGTG
ATGCTCGTCAGGGGGGCGGAGCCTATGGAAAAACGCCAGCAACGCAAGCTTCTAGAGATCTGCAGGTCGA
CGGATCCGTCGAGCGTATAACCATCTGTACAAAAAAGGATTTCCTTTGCCCAGTCGTACGACTTTGTACA
GATGGTTATCAGATGTGGACATAAAAAGAGGATGTTTGGATGTGGTCATAGACCTAATGGACAGTGATGG
AGTTGATGACGCCGACAAGCTTTGCGTACTCGCAAATTATTAAAAATAAAACTTTAAAAATAATTTCGTC
TAATTAATATTATGAGTTAATTCAAACCCCACGGACATGCTAAGGGTTAATCAACAATCATATCGCTGTC
TCACTCAGACTCAATACGACACTCAGAATACTATTCCTTTCACTCGCACTTATTGCAAGCATACGTTAAG
TGGATGTCTCTTGCCGACGGGACCACCTTATGTTATTTCATCATGGG
Features (pLannotate 1.2.2; 13 found; start..end, strand, type, name):
    456..629     +  CDS            W (fragment): WHITE_CERCA - Experimental evidence at transcript level: Swiss-Prot protein existence level 2. May be part of a membrane-spanning permease system necessary for the transport of pigment precursors into pigment cells responsible for eye color. From Ceratitis capitata (Mediterranean fruit fly) (Tephritis capitata).
    630..769     +  misc_feature   P element 5' end (fragment): No description available
    775..821     +  promoter       hsp70 promoter (fragment): Drosophila melanogaster hsp70Bb promoter
    839..2146    +  CDS            GAL80: transcriptional repressor that inhibits GAL4; Saccharomyces cerevisiae GAL80; GAL80 binds to and inhibits the transcriptional activation domain of GAL4.
   2152..2171    +  misc_feature   MCS (fragment): pBluescript multiple cloning site
   2408..2432    -  misc_feature   MCS (fragment): pBluescript multiple cloning site
   5482..5721    +  CDS            y (fragment): YELL_DROME - Experimental evidence at transcript level: Swiss-Prot protein existence level 2. Controls the pigmentation pattern of the adult cuticle and larval mouth parts. From Drosophila melanogaster (Fruit fly).
   8418..9803    +  CDS            y (fragment): YELL_DROME - Experimental evidence at transcript level: Swiss-Prot protein existence level 2. Controls the pigmentation pattern of the adult cuticle and larval mouth parts. From Drosophila melanogaster (Fruit fly).
  10417..10521   +  promoter       AmpR promoter: bla
  10522..11382   +  CDS            AmpR: β-lactamase; bla; confers resistance to ampicillin, carbenicillin, and related antibiotics
  11553..12141   +  rep_origin     ori: high-copy-number ColE1/pMB1/pBR322/pUC origin of replication
  12190..12354   +  CDS            T (fragment): PELET_DROME - Experimental evidence at protein level: Swiss-Prot protein existence level 1. P-element transposase that specifically mediates transposition of P-elements. Mediates both; precise and imprecise excision. From Drosophila melanogaster (Fruit fly).
  12343..12575   +  misc_feature   P element 3' end: P element 3' end
