[The description below was written by a language model from this plasmid's Addgene catalogue record and pLannotate feature annotations shown in this document.]
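Description:
pGal80,y+ is a P-element based enhancer-trap vector for Drosophila, built on the pGalW backbone and catalogued as an insect expression plasmid. The deposited full sequence is about 12.6 kb. In bacteria it is maintained through a high-copy ColE1/pUC-type origin and selected with ampicillin via the bla (AmpR) gene and its promoter. Annotated P element 5' and 3' end sequences provide the terminal repeats needed for transposase-mediated integration into the fly genome. A short transposase-derived fragment is annotated next to the 3' end, but no complete transposase gene appears, so the enzyme would have to come from a separate source.

The payload is the Saccharomyces cerevisiae GAL80 coding sequence (about 1.3 kb), placed just downstream of the P element 5' end and a short fragment of the Drosophila hsp70 promoter. This arrangement is typical of an enhancer trap: a minimal promoter has little activity of its own, so GAL80 expression comes under the control of genomic enhancers near each insertion site. GAL80 binds and blocks the activation domain of GAL4, so the resulting lines can suppress GAL4-driven UAS transgene expression in the trapped pattern and thereby refine GAL4 expression domains.

The Drosophila yellow gene is annotated as two coding fragments, consistent with a genomic copy containing an intron. Although the catalogue lists it in the tag field, its position well downstream of GAL80 indicates a separate body-pigmentation marker (y+) for identifying transformants in a yellow mutant background rather than a protein fusion. A small white-like fragment at the start of the sequence appears to be a remnant of the parental vector.
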