Addgene plasmid #26851: pGal80,y+
Depositing lab: Christopher Potter. Depositing organization: Johns Hopkins University and School of Medicine.
Backbone
  Vector backbone: pGalW
  Backbone size w/o insert (bp): 11270
  Vector type: Insect Expression
Growth in bacteria
  Bacterial resistance: Ampicillin, 100 μg/mL
  Growth temperature: 37°C
  Growth strain: DH5alpha
  Copy number: Unknown
Gene/Insert
  Gene/Insert name: Gal80
  Species: S. cerevisiae (budding yeast)
  Insert size (bp): 1307
  Entrez Gene: GAL80 (a.k.a. YML051W)
  Tag / fusion protein: Yellow Gene (Drosophila) (C terminal on backbone)
  Cloning method: Restriction Enzyme
  Sequencing primers: 5′ CMV-F
Terms and licenses: Academic/Nonprofit Terms; Industry Terms: Not Available to Industry
Depositor comments: P-element based GAL80 enhancer trap
How to cite: pGal80,y+ was a gift from Christopher Potter (Addgene plasmid # 26851 ; http://n2t.net/addgene:26851 ; RRID:Addgene_26851)
