>Addgene plasmid #26851 | pGal80,y+ | addgene partial sequence | sequence record 33053 | 26851 with pGalW-R
ATATTATTGAAGCATTTATCAGGGTTATTGTCTCATGAGCGGATACATATTTGAATGTATTTAGAAAAAT
AAACAAATAGGGGTTCCGCGCACATTTCCCCGAAAAGTGCCACCTGACGTCTAAGAAACCATTATTATCA
TGACATTAACCTATAAAAATAGGCGTATCACGAGGCCCTTTCGTCTTCAAGAATTAATTCCTCGACCTGC
AGGTCAACGGATCCTACCCTACCACCAACAAAGTCTTTTTGTTTGCCCCGTCTGAAGTCTGGCTCCGATC
AAAAGCAAAAATTTCAATTACAGTCGAATCTCAAGCGACCAGGCGATCTCAAATTGAGCGATTAAGTTGA
ACTTTCCCTGCACCCAAACAAGATCTTGTGCATAGCTTTATCAACCTACTTTCTTGCCTGGTAGTAGTAC
TCCAGAAAATGTACAGTTGTTGATATATTTAGAATTTATGCATACTTACATTTTTTCCGCTTTTTCCGCT
CAAGAAAATTGCGTAAACTCTTAACCTTCAAAAAAAAGTTGATTTATTGTTATTTTTTGCTTAACATAAC
TAGATAAAGTATTGATTTGCCACTTGCTCATACGTCATGTGGTTTTTTTAACCGCTGTTGCCCTATGTTG
TTGTCTTTAAATATTCTTTACATCAATCGAGTGTGTGAGAATATACCCAAGTACCGTGTGTAGGATTATG
TTAACCTTGATGCTGATGATGCCACCACCCAGATTGGCGGGCATTCACATAAGTTTTTAACCCACCATCC
TGGCCACCCGGTTGGGCGGGTTGATGGGTGGGAAATAGATGGGGGACCACTTGTCTCGTAATTTATGCCG
TTG
