>Addgene plasmid #26851 | pGal80,y+ | addgene partial sequence | sequence record 33054 | 26851 with pBluescriptSK
TAAAAACGCAATTATCTTTAAATAAATATATTCTATTTATTAACCAAGTAGCTAATATAGCTAAAATCAA
TTTGTTGCTAACTTAAAACTAACATAATTATGTATTAGTTATTTACATTCTTTTGGTTGGTTACAACCAA
ATAAATAATATCACTTTTAAAAACTTAAGCCAGGAACTGAATAATTTTCTATTTGGCTTTAGTCGACGGT
ATCGATAAGCTCTAGATTATAAACTATAATGCGAGATATTGCTAACGTTTAATGTGGAGCCCATCATGTT
ACTTTTATAAACGCTCTCGATTAACCTGTGTAATATCAGAGCATCCATCAAGGTGGGAAAGCCTTCGAAA
TCGAAACCTTGCATTACAAATTGTGAGGGTAATTCAGGAATTTTCTTTGTATTGAAGTGGAAGTCAGAGA
TAGATTGATACAGTCGATGAATATTACCCACAATGGCATTATAATTTCGTAAATGATATACTTCCATGAT
TTCTTTACCTGCATCATACCCCGGGTCTAAAGGAGCTTGTTGTCCATTGGCTAGCGGGAAGTCGTTTGCT
CTAGTTCCACTGTAGTAAAGGACCAGATTTGAAATTTCTGCGAAGCCGGCATCGCCTTCAAGTTTCAAAT
CTCCCTTGGTACCGTGAATGTCAATGACCAAATTTTTGGTAAATTTTTTGGTAGGTTTGCCACCTTTG
